>Addgene plasmid #187468 | AAV.hSyn.GLPLight-ctr | addgene full sequence | sequence record 373042 | Addgene NGS Result
CTGCGCGCTCGCTCGCTCACTGAGGCCGCCCGGGCGTCGGGCGACCTTTGGTCGCCCGGCCTCAGTGAGC
GAGCGAGCGCGCAGAGAGGGAGTGGCCAACTCCATCACTAGGGGTTCCTGCGGCCGCACGCGTGTGTCTA
GACTGCAGAGGGCCCTGCGTATGAGTGCAAGTGGGTTTTAGGACCAGGATGAGGCGGGGTGGGGGTGCCT
ACCTGACGACCGACCCCGACCCACTGGACAAGCACCCAACCCCCATTCCCCAAATTGCGCATCCCCTATC
AGAGAGGGGGAGGGGAAACAGGATGCGGCGAGGCGCGTGCGCACTGCCAGCTTCAGCACCGCGGACAGTG
CCTTCGCCCCCGCCTGGCGGCGCGCGCCACCGCCGCCTCAGCACTGAAGGCGCGCTGACGTCACTCGCCG
GTCCCCCGCAAACTCCCCTTCCCGGCCACCTTGGTCGCGTCCGCGCCGCCGCCGGCCCAGCCGGACCGCA
CCACGCGAGGCGCGAGATAGGGGGGCACGGGCGCGACCATCTGCGCTGCGGCGCCGGCGACTCAGCGCTG
CCTCAGTCTGCGGTGGGCAGCGGAGGAGTCGTGTCGTGCCTGAGAGCGCAGTCGAGATTAATTAACTCGA
GCAGGTAAGTATCAAGGTTACAAGACAGGTTTAAGGAGACCAATAGAAACTGGGCTTGTCGAGACAGAGA
AGACTCTTGCGTTTCTGATAGGCACCTATTGGTCTTACTGACATCCACTTTGCCTTTCTCTCCACAGGTG
CTAGCGTTTAAACGGTACCGGATCCGGTACCTGCGCGCCATGAAGACGATCATCGCCCTGAGCTACATCT
TCTGCCTGGTGTTCGCCGACTACAAGGACGATGATGACGCCAGGCCGCAAGGCGCGACCGTTTCACTGTG
GGAGACTGTGCAAAAGTGGCGAGAGTACAGACGGCAGTGTCAGCGATCACTTACAGAAGATCCACCGCCT
GCAACCGATCTCTTCTGCAACCGCACCTTCGACGAGTACGCGTGTTGGCCAGATGGGGAGCCCGGCAGTT
TCGTAAACGTGAGCTGTCCGTGGTATCTGCCTTGGGCTTCTAGTGTACCGCAAGGACACGTGTACCGATT
TTGTACTGCTGAGGGGCTGTGGCTCCAAAAGGATAATAGTAGCCTTCCGTGGCGGGATCTGTCAGAATGC
GAAGAAAGCAAACGCGGTGAACGAAGCAGTCCTGAGGAACAAGCACTTTTTTTGTATATAATCTATACAG
TAGGGTATGCTCTGTCCTTTTCAGCCCTCGTGATTGCTTCTGCTATACTCTTGGGATTTCGCCACCTTCA
CTGCACACGCAATTATATTCATCTTAATCTCTTCGCGTCATTCATACTCCGGGCTCTGAGCGTTTTCATT
AAGGACGCGGCACTGAAATGGATGTATAGTACGGCTGCACAACAACACCAATGGGACGGTCTGCTCTCTT
ACCAAGATAGCCTTTCCTGCCGCCTCGTGTTCCTCTTGATGCAATATTGCGTTGCAGCAAATTATTACTG
GCTCCTTGTCGAAGGGGTCTACCTGTATACGTTGCTTGCTTTTTCCGTCAAATCCGAGCAGTGGATTTTT
AGATTGTATGTGAGCATTGGTTGGGGCGTTCCTTTGCTTTTCGTTGTGCCGTGGGGTATTGTAAAGTACC
TGTACGAGGACGAGGGGTGTTGGACTCGCGCAAGCAACATGAACTACTGGCTGATTATTAGACTTCCGAT
TCTCTTTGCCATTGGAGTAAACTTCCTTATTTTTGTTCGAGTGATCTGTATTGTAGTAAGCAAACTTTAT
CTGAGCTCACTCATTAACGTCTATATCAAGGCCGACAAGCAGAAGAACGGCATCAAGGCGAACTTCAAGA
TCCGCCACAACATCGAGGACGGCGGCGTGCAGCTCGCCTACCACTACCAGCAGAACACCCCCATCGGCGA
CGGCCCCGTGCTGCTGCCCGACAACCACTACCTGAGCGTGCAGTCCAAACTTTCGAAAGACCCCAACGAG
AAGCGCGATCACATGGTCCTGCTGGAGTTCGTGACCGCCGCCGGGATCACTCTCGGCATGGACGAGCTGT
ACAAGGGCGGTACCGGAGGGCAAGAAAGCATGAGCAGCAAGGGCGAGGAGCTGTTCACCGGGGTGGTGCC
CATCCTGGTCGAGCTGGACGGCGACGTAAACGGCCACAAGTTCAGCGTGTCCGGCGAGGGTGAGGGCGAT
GCCACCACAGGCAAGCTGACCCTGAAGTTCATCTGCACCACCGGCAAGCTGCCCGTGCCCTGGCCCACCC
TCGTGACCACCCTGACCTACGGCGTGCAGTGCTTCAGCCGCTACCCCGACCACATGAAGCAGCACGACTT
CTTCAAGTCCGCCATGCCCGAAGGCTACATCCAGGAGCGCACCATCTTCTTCAAGGACGACGGCAACTAC
AAGACCCGCGCCGAGGTGAAGTTCGAGGGCGACACCCTGGTGAACCGCATCGAGCTGAAGGGCATCGACT
TCAAGGAGGACGGCAACATCCTGGGGCACAAGCTGGAGTACAACAATCATGACCAACTGAATGACATCAA
GTGTAGACTTGCAAAGTCTACCCTCACGCTGATACCACTTCTGGGTACGCATGAAGTGATCTTTGCTTTC
GTAATGGATGAACATGCCCGCGGCACCTTGAGATTCATAAAGCTGTTCACAGCATTGAGTTTTACGAGTT
TTCAAGGCCTCATGGTGGCGATCCTCTACTGTTTTGTGAACAATGAGGTCCAGCTGGAGTTCCGCAAGAG
TTGGGAAAGGTGGCGGCTTGAGCATCTGCATATCCAGCGGGATGCAGCAATGAAACCATTGAAGTGCCCG
GCAGCGGCTCTGGCGGCTGGAGCGGCTGCTGGAAGTAGTATGTATACTGCCACCTGCCAAGCAAGTTGCA
GTTTCTGCTACGAAAACGAAGTATGAAAGCTTATCGATAATCAACCTCTGGATTACAAAATTTGTGAAAG
ATTGACTGGTATTCTTAACTATGTTGCTCCTTTTACGCTATGTGGATACGCTGCTTTAATGCCTTTGTAT
CATGCTATTGCTTCCCGTATGGCTTTCATTTTCTCCTCCTTGTATAAATCCTGGTTGCTGTCTCTTTATG
AGGAGTTGTGGCCCGTTGTCAGGCAACGTGGCGTGGTGTGCACTGTGTTTGCTGACGCAACCCCCACTGG
TTGGGGCATTGCCACCACCTGTCAGCTCCTTTCCGGGACTTTCGCTTTCCCCCTCCCTATTGCCACGGCG
GAACTCATCGCCGCCTGCCTTGCCCGCTGCTGGACAGGGGCTCGGCTGTTGGGCACTGACAATTCCGTGG
TGTTGTCGGGGAAATCATCGTCCTTTCCTTGGCTGCTCGCCTGTGTTGCCACCTGGATTCTGCGCGGGAC
GTCCTTCTGCTACGTCCCTTCGGCCCTCAATCCAGCGGACCTTCCTTCCCGCGGCCTGCTGCCGGCTCTG
CGGCCTCTTCCGCGTCTTCGCCTTCGCCCTCAGACGAGTCGGATCTCCCTTTGGGCCGCCTCCCCGCTCT
CGAGATACGTACGACTGTGCCTTCTAGTTGCCAGCCATCTGTTGTTTGCCCCTCCCCCGTGCCTTCCTTG
ACCCTGGAAGGTGCCACTCCCACTGTCCTTTCCTAATAAAATGAGGAAATTGCATCGCATTGTCTGAGTA
GGTGTCATTCTATTCTGGGGGGTGGGGTGGGGCAGGACAGCAAGGGGGAGGATTGGGAAGACAATAGCAG
GCATGCTGGGGATGCGGTGGGCTCTATGGCTTCTGAGGCGGAAAGATCTCACGTGCGGACCGAGCGGCCG
CAGGAACCCCTAGTGATGGAGTTGGCCACTCCCTCTCTGCGCGCTCGCTCGCTCACTGAGGCCGGGCGAC
CAAAGGTCGCCCGACGCCCGGGCTTTGCCCGGGCGGCCTCAGTGAGCGAGCGAGCGCGCAGCTGCCTGCA
GGGGCGCCTGATGCGGTATTTTCTCCTTACGCATCTGTGCGGTATTTCACACCGCATA
[95 nt withheld, positions 4049-4143]
T
[46 nt withheld, positions 4145-4190]
C
[141 nt withheld, positions 4192-4332]
CCTTTGACGTTGGAGTCCACGTTCTTT
[37 nt withheld, positions 4360-4396]
ACTCTATCTCGGGCTATTCTTTTGATTTATAAGGGATTTTGCCGATTTCGGTCTATTGGTTAAAAAATGA
GCTGATTTAACAAAAATTTAACGCGAATTTTAACAAAATATTAACGTTTACAATTTTATGGTGCACTCTC
AGTACAATCTGCTCTGATGCCGCATAGTTAAGCCAGCCCCGACACCCGCCAACACCCGCTGACGCGCCCT
GACGGGCTTGTCTGCTCCCGGCATCCGCTTACAGACAAGCTGTGACCGTCTCCGGGAGCTGCATGTGTCA
GAGGTTTTCACCGTCATCACCGAAACGCGCGAGACGAAAGGGCCTCGTGATACGCCTATTTTTATAGGTT
AATGTCATGATAATAATGGTTTCTTAGACGTCAGGTGGCACTTTTCGGGGAAATGTGCGCGGAACCCCTA
TTTGTTTATTTTTCTAAATACATTCAAATATGTATCCGCTCATGAGACAATAACCCTGATAAATGCTTCA
ATAATATTGAAAAAGGAAGAGTATGAGTATTCAACATTTCCGTGTCGCCCTTATTCCCTTTTTTGCGGCA
TTTTGCCTTCCTGTTTTTGCTCACCCAGAAACGCTGGTGAAAGTAAAAGATGCTGAAGATCAGTTGGGTG
CACGAGTGGGTTACATCGAACTGGATCTCAACAGCGGTAAGATCCTTGAGAGTTTTCGCCCCGAAGAACG
TTTTCCAATGATGAGCACTTTTAAAGTTCTGCTATGTGGCGCGGTATTATCCCGTATTGACGCCGGGCAA
GAGCAACTCGGTCGCCGCATACACTATTCTCAGAATGACTTGGTTGAGTACTCACCAGTCACAGAAAAGC
ATCTTACGGATGGCATGACAGTAAGAGAATTATGCAGTGCTGCCATAACCATGAGTGATAACACTGCGGC
CAACTTACTTCTGACAACGATCGGAGGACCGAAGGAGCTAACCGCTTTTTTGCACAACATGGGGGATCAT
GTAACTCGCCTTGATCGTTGGGAACCGGAGCTGAATGAAGCCATACCAAACGACGAGCGTGACACCACGA
TGCCTGTAGCAATGGCAACAACGTTGCGCAAACTATTAACTGGCGAACTACTTACTCTAGCTTCCCGGCA
ACAATTAATAGACTGGATGGAGGCGGATAAAGTTGCAGGACCACTTCTGCGCTCGGCCCTTCCGGCTGGC
TGGTTTATTGCTGATAAATCTGGAGCCGGTGAGCGTGGGTCTCGCGGTATCATTGCAGCACTGGGGCCAG
ATGGTAAGCCCTCCCGTATCGTAGTTATCTACACGACGGGGAGTCAGGCAACTATGGATGAACGAAATAG
ACAGATCGCTGAGATAGGTGCCTCACTGATTAAGCATTGGTAACTGTCAGACCAAGTTTACTCATATATA
CTTTAGATTGATTTAAAACTTCATTTTTAATTTAAAAGGATCTAGGTGAAGATCCTTTTTGATAATCTCA
TGACCAAAATCCCTTAACGTGAGTTTTCGTTCCACTGAGCGTCAGACCCCGTAGAAAAGATCAAAGGATC
TTCTTGAGATCCTTTTTTTCTGCGCGTAATCTGCTGCTTGCAAACAAAAAAACCACCGCTACCAGCGGTG
GTTTGTTTGCCGGATCAAGAGCTACCAACTCTTTTTCCGAAGGTAACTGGCTTCAGCAGAGCGCAGATAC
CAAATACTGTTCTTCTAGTGTAGCCGTAGTTAGGCCACCACTTCAAGAACTCTGTAGCACCGCCTACATA
CCTCGCTCTGCTAATCCTGTTACCAGTGGCTGCTGCCAGTGGCGATAAGTCGTGTCTTACCGGGTTGGAC
TCAAGACGATAGTTACCGGATAAGGCGCAGCGGTCGGGCTGAACGGGGGGTTCGTGCACACAGCCCAGCT
TGGAGCGAACGACCTACACCGAACTGAGATACCTACAGCGTGAGCTATGAGAAAGCGCCACGCTTCCCGA
AGGGAGAAAGGCGGACAGGTATCCGGTAAGCGGCAGGGTCGGAACAGGAGAGCGCACGAGGGAGCTTCCA
GGGGGAAACGCCTGGTATCTTTATAGTCCTGTCGGGTTTCGCCACCTCTGACTTGAGCGTCGATTTTTGT
GATGCTCGTCAGGGGGGCGGAGCCTATGGAAAAACGCCAGCAACGCGGCCTTTTTACGGTTCCTGGCCTT
TTGCTGGCCTTTTGCTCACATGTCCTGCAGGCAG
Features (pLannotate 1.2.2; 18 found; start..end, strand, type, name):
      1..28      +  repeat_region  AAV2 ITR (fragment): inverted terminal repeat of adeno-associated virus serotype 2 inverted
     28..119     -  repeat_region  AAV2 ITR (fragment): inverted terminal repeat of adeno-associated virus serotype 2 inverted
    164..611     +  promoter       hSyn promoter: human synapsin I promoter; confers neuron-specific expression (Kügler et al., 2003)
    635..767     +  intron         chimeric intron: chimera between introns from human β-globin and immunoglobulin heavy chain genes
    858..878     +  CDS            3xFLAG (fragment): three tandem FLAG® epitope tags
    882..1817    +  CDS            GLP1R (fragment): GLP1R_HUMAN - Experimental evidence at protein level: Swiss-Prot protein existence level 1. G-protein coupled receptor for glucagon-like peptide 1 (GLP- 1) (PubMed:8405712, PubMed:8216285, PubMed:7517895, PubMed:19861722, PubMed:26308095, PubMed:27196125, PubMed:28514449). Ligand binding triggers activation of a signaling cascade that leads to the activation of adenylyl cyclase and increased intracellular cAMP levels (PubMed:8405712, PubMed:8216285, PubMed:7517895, PubMed:19861722, PubMed:26308095, PubMed:27196125, PubMed:28514449). Plays a role in regulating insulin secretion in response to G
   1824..2564    +  CDS            cEGFP: cEGFP is a basic (constitutively fluorescent) green fluorescent protein published in 2008, derived from Aequorea victoria.
   2595..2804    +  CDS            GHRHR (fragment): GHRHR_HUMAN - Experimental evidence at protein level: Swiss-Prot protein existence level 1. Receptor for GRF, coupled to G proteins which activate adenylyl cyclase. Stimulates somatotroph cell growth, growth hormone gene transcription and growth hormone secretion. From Homo sapiens (Human).
   2979..3567    +  misc_feature   WPRE: woodchuck hepatitis virus posttranscriptional regulatory element
   3585..3809    +  polyA_signal   bGH poly(A) signal: bovine growth hormone polyadenylation signal
   3852..3992    +  repeat_region  AAV2 ITR: inverted terminal repeat of adeno-associated virus serotype 2 inverted
   3997..4048    -  misc_feature   bom (fragment): basis of mobility region from pBR322
   4067..4522    +  rep_origin     f1 ori (sequence partly withheld): f1 bacteriophage origin of replication; arrow indicates direction of (+) strand synthesis
   4523..4572    -  misc_feature   bom (fragment): basis of mobility region from pBR322
   4674..4709    -  CDS            rop (fragment): Rop protein, which maintains plasmids at low copy number; rop
   4804..4908    +  promoter       AmpR promoter: bla
   4909..5769    +  CDS            AmpR: β-lactamase; bla; confers resistance to ampicillin, carbenicillin, and related antibiotics
   5940..6528    +  rep_origin     ori: high-copy-number ColE1/pMB1/pBR322/pUC origin of replication
