[The description below was written by a language model from this plasmid's Addgene catalogue record and pLannotate feature annotations shown in this document.]
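Description:
AAV.hSyn.GLPLight-ctr is a 6.6 kb adeno-associated virus transfer plasmid built on the pAAV.hSynapsin1 backbone. It carries an expression cassette flanked by AAV2 inverted terminal repeats, which allow the intervening DNA to be packaged into recombinant AAV particles when helper and capsid functions are supplied in trans. In bacteria it is maintained through a high-copy ColE1/pUC-type origin and selected with ampicillin via the β-lactamase gene. An f1 phage origin is also annotated in the backbone, along with short remnants of pBR322 bom and rop sequences.

The payload is GLPLight-ctr, a synthetic insert of about 2.2 kb driven by the human synapsin-1 promoter, which restricts expression largely to neurons. A chimeric β-globin/immunoglobulin intron lies between the promoter and the coding region. The open reading frame begins with an N-terminal FLAG epitope and continues with sequence matching the human GLP-1 receptor. This is interrupted by a GFP-derived module (annotated as cEGFP) and followed by a further receptor segment. The annotation tool assigns that last segment to the related class B receptor GHRHR, but this may simply reflect homology, since the insert is a single engineered receptor–fluorescent protein chimera. This layout is typical of genetically encoded GPCR-based fluorescent sensors. A WPRE and a bovine growth hormone polyadenylation signal follow the coding sequence to enhance transcript stability and processing.

The name and the associated work on optical tools for visualising GLP-1 receptor activation suggest that this is the control counterpart of the GLPLight sensor. However, the record does not state which changes distinguish it from the sensor. Its stated purpose is expression of GLPLight-ctr in mammalian cells.
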