Addgene plasmid #187468: AAV.hSyn.GLPLight-ctr
Purpose: Expresses GLPLight-ctr in mammalian cells
Depositing lab: Tommaso Patriarchi. Depositing organization: University of Zurich. Publication: Optical tools for visualizing and controlling human GLP-1 receptor activation with high spatiotemporal resolution. Duffet L, Williams ET, Gresch A, Chen S, Bhat MA, Benke D, Hartrampf N, Patriarchi T. Elife. 2023 Jun 2;12:RP86628. doi: 10.7554/eLife.86628. PubMed 37265064.
Backbone
  Vector backbone: pAAV.hSynapsin1
  Backbone manufacturer: Viral Vector Facility - University of Zurich
  Backbone size w/o insert (bp): 4443
  Total vector size (bp): 6600
  Vector type: AAV
Growth in bacteria
  Bacterial resistance: Ampicillin, 100 μg/mL
  Growth temperature: 30°C
  Growth strain: NEB Stable
  Copy number: Unknown
Gene/Insert
  Gene/Insert name: GLPLight-ctr
  Species: Synthetic
  Insert size (bp): 2157
  Promoter: human Synapsin-1
  Tag / fusion protein: Flag tag (N terminal on insert)
  Cloning method: Unknown
  Sequencing primers: 5′ ggagtcgtgtcgtgcctgag; 3′ aagcaatagcatgatacaaaggca
Terms and licenses: Academic/Nonprofit Terms; Industry Terms: Not Available to Industry
Depositor comments: Please visit https://doi.org/10.1101/2023.02.14.528498 for bioRxiv preprint.
How to cite: AAV.hSyn.GLPLight-ctr was a gift from Tommaso Patriarchi (Addgene plasmid # 187468 ; http://n2t.net/addgene:187468 ; RRID:Addgene_187468)
